>Addgene plasmid #148317 | pT7-MS2-HA-C1-HsYTHDF1_1-364_AB | depositor full sequence | sequence record 290765 | Full Sequence
TAGTTATTAATAGTAATCAATTACGGGGTCATTAGTTCATAGCCCATATATGGAGTTCCGCGTTACATAA
CTTACGGTAAATGGCCCGCCTGGCTGACCGCCCAACGACCCCCGCCCATTGACGTCAATAATGACGTATG
TTCCCATAGTAACGCCAATAGGGACTTTCCATTGACGTCAATGGGTGGAGTATTTACGGTAAACTGCCCA
CTTGGCAGTACATCAAGTGTATCATATGCCAAGTACGCCCCCTATTGACGTCAATGACGGTAAATGGCCC
GCCTGGCATTATGCCCAGTACATGACCTTATGGGACTTTCCTACTTGGCAGTACATCTACGTATTAGTCA
TCGCTATTACCATGGTGATGCGGTTTTGGCAGTACATCAATGGGCGTGGATAGCGGTTTGACTCACGGGG
ATTTCCAAGTCTCCACCCCATTGACGTCAATGGGAGTTTGTTTTGGCACCAAAATCAACGGGACTTTCCA
AAATGTCGTAACAACTCCGCCCCATTGACGCAAATGGGCGGTAGGCGTGTACGGTGGGAGGTCTATATAA
GCAGAGCTCTCTGGCTAACTAGAGAACCCACTGCTTACTGGCTTATCGAAATTAATACGACTCACTATAG
GGAGACCCAAGCTCTAGCGCTACCGGTCGCCACCATGGCTTCTAACTTTACTCAGTTCGTTCTCGTCGAC
AATGGCGGAACTGGCGACGTGACTGTCGCCCCAAGCAACTTCGCTAACGGGGTCGCTGAATGGATCAGCT
CTAACTCGCGATCACAGGCTTACAAAGTAACCTGTAGCGTTCGTCAGAGCTCTGCGCAGAATCGCAAATA
CACCATCAAAGTCGAGGTGCCTAAAGTGGCAACCCAGACTGTTGGTGGTGAAGAGCTTCCTGTAGCCGGA
TGGAGATCTTACTTAAATATGGAACTAACCATTCCAATTTTCGCCACGAATTCCGACTGCGAGCTTATTG
TTAAGGCAATGCAAGGTCTCCTAAAAGATGGAAACCCGATTCCCTCGGCCATCGCGGCCAACTCCGGCAT
CTACGGAGGTGGAGGTGGATCTGGTGGATCTCCTCCACATATGGCTTACCCATACGATGTTCCAGATTAC
GCTCCTCCATCTCGAGCAATGTCGGCCACCAGCGTGGACACCCAGAGAACAAAAGGACAAGATAATAAAG
TACAAAATGGTTCGTTACATCAGAAGGATACAGTTCATGACAATGACTTTGAGCCCTACCTTACTGGACA
GTCAAATCAGAGTAACAGTTACCCCTCAATGAGCGACCCCTACCTGTCCAGCTATTACCCGCCGTCCATT
GGATTTCCTTACTCCCTCAATGAGGCTCCGTGGTCTACTGCAGGGGACCCTCCGATTCCATACCTCACCA
CCTACGGACAGCTCAGTAACGGAGACCATCATTTTATGCACGATGCTGTTTTTGGGCAGCCTGGGGGCCT
GGGGAACAACATCTATCAGCACAGGTTCAATTTTTTCCCTGAAAACCCTGCGTTCTCAGCATGGGGGACA
AGTGGGTCTCAAGGTCAGCAGACCCAGAGCTCCGCGTATGGGAGCAGCTACACCTACCCCCCGAGCTCCC
TGGGTGGCACGGTGGTTGATGGGCAGCCAGGCTTTCACAGCGACACCCTCAGCAAGGCCCCCGGGATGAA
CAGCCTGGAGCAGGGCATGGTTGGCCTGAAGATTGGGGACGTCAGCTCCTCCGCCGTCAAGACGGTGGGC
TCTGTCGTCAGCAGCGTGGCACTGACTGGTGTCCTTTCTGGCAACGGTGGGACAAATGTGAACATGCCAG
TTTCAAAGCCGACCTCGTGGGCTGCCATTGCCAGCAAGCCTGCAAAACCACAGCCTAAAATGAAAACAAA
GAGCGGGCCTGTCATGGGGGGTGGGCTGCCCCCTCCACCCATAAAGCATAACATGGACATTGGCACCTGG
GATAACAAGGGGCCTGTGCCGAAGGCCCCAGTCCCCCAGCAGGCACCCTCTCCACAGGCTGCCCCACAGC
CCCAGCAGGTGGCTCAGCCTCTCCCAGCACAGCCCCCAGCTTTGGCTCAACCGCAGTATCAGAGCCCTCA
GCAGCCACCCCAGACCCGCTGGGTTGCCCCACGCAACAGAAACGCGGCGTTTGGGCAGAGCGGAGGGGCT
GGCAGCGATAGCAACTCTCCTGGAAACGTCCAGCCTAATTCTGCCCCCAGCGTCGAATCCTAACCGCGGG
CCCGGGATCCACCGGATCTAGATAACTGATCATAATCAGCCATACCACATTTGTAGAGGTTTTACTTGCT
TTAAAAAACCTCCCACACCTCCCCCTGAACCTGAAACATAAAATGAATGCAATTGTTGTTGTTAACTTGT
TTATTGCAGCTTATAATGGTTACAAATAAAGCAATAGCATCACAAATTTCACAAATAAAGCATTTTTTTC
ACTGCATTCTAGTTGTGGTTTGTCCAAACTCATCAATGTATCTTAACGCGTAAATTGTAAGCGTTAATAT
TTTGTTAAAATTCGCGTTAAATTTTTGTTAAATCAGCTCATTTTTTAACCAATAGGCCGAAATCGGCAAA
ATCCCTTATAAATCAAAAGAATAGACCGAGATAGGGT
[37 nt withheld, positions 2628-2664]
AAAGAACGTGGACTCCAACGTCAAAGG
[49 nt withheld, positions 2692-2740]
T
[91 nt withheld, positions 2742-2832]
G
[124 nt withheld, positions 2834-2957]
CAGGTGGCACTTTTCGGGGAAATGTGCGCGGAACCCCTATTTGTTTATTTTTCTAAATACATTCAAATAT
GTATCCGCTCATGAGACAATAACCCTGATAAATGCTTCAATAATATTGAAAAAGGAAGAGTCCTGAGGCG
GAAAGAACCAGCTGTGGAATGTGTGTCAGTTAGGGTGTGGAAAGTCCCCAGGCTCCCCAGCAGGCAGAAG
TATGCAAAGCATGCATCTCAATTAGTCAGCAACCAGGTGTGGAAAGTCCCCAGGCTCCCCAGCAGGCAGA
AGTATGCAAAGCATGCATCTCAATTAGTCAGCAACCATAGTCCCGCCCCTAACTCCGCCCATCCCGCCCC
TAACTCCGCCCAGTTCCGCCCATTCTCCGCCCCATGGCTGACTAATTTTTTTTATTTATGCAGAGGCCGA
GGCCGCCTCGGCCTCTGAGCTATTCCAGAAGTAGTGAGGAGGCTTTTTTGGAGGCCTAGGCTTTTGCAAA
GATCGATCAAGAGACAGGATGAGGATCGTTTCGCATGATTGAACAAGATGGATTGCACGCAGGTTCTCCG
GCCGCTTGGGTGGAGAGGCTATTCGGCTATGACTGGGCACAACAGACAATCGGCTGCTCTGATGCCGCCG
TGTTCCGGCTGTCAGCGCAGGGGCGCCCGGTTCTTTTTGTCAAGACCGACCTGTCCGGTGCCCTGAATGA
ACTGCAAGACGAGGCAGCGCGGCTATCGTGGCTGGCCACGACGGGCGTTCCTTGCGCAGCTGTGCTCGAC
GTTGTCACTGAAGCGGGAAGGGACTGGCTGCTATTGGGCGAAGTGCCGGGGCAGGATCTCCTGTCATCTC
ACCTTGCTCCTGCCGAGAAAGTATCCATCATGGCTGATGCAATGCGGCGGCTGCATACGCTTGATCCGGC
TACCTGCCCATTCGACCACCAAGCGAAACATCGCATCGAGCGAGCACGTACTCGGATGGAAGCCGGTCTT
GTCGATCAGGATGATCTGGACGAAGAGCATCAGGGGCTCGCGCCAGCCGAACTGTTCGCCAGGCTCAAGG
CGAGCATGCCCGACGGCGAGGATCTCGTCGTGACCCATGGCGATGCCTGCTTGCCGAATATCATGGTGGA
AAATGGCCGCTTTTCTGGATTCATCGACTGTGGCCGGCTGGGTGTGGCGGACCGCTATCAGGACATAGCG
TTGGCTACCCGTGATATTGCTGAAGAGCTTGGCGGCGAATGGGCTGACCGCTTCCTCGTGCTTTACGGTA
TCGCCGCTCCCGATTCGCAGCGCATCGCCTTCTATCGCCTTCTTGACGAGTTCTTCTGAGCGGGACTCTG
GGGTTCGAAATGACCGACCAAGCGACGCCCAACCTGCCATCACGAGATTTCGATTCCACCGCCGCCTTCT
ATGAAAGGTTGGGCTTCGGAATCGTTTTCCGGGACGCCGGCTGGATGATCCTCCAGCGCGGGGATCTCAT
GCTGGAGTTCTTCGCCCACCCTAGGGGGAGGCTAACTGAAACACGGAAGGAGACAATACCGGAAGGAACC
CGCGCTATGACGGCAATAAAAAGACAGAATAAAACGCACGGTGTTGGGTCGTTTGTTCATAAACGCGGGG
TTCGGTCCCAGGGCTGGCACTCTGTCGATACCCCACCGAGACCCCATTGGGGCCAATACGCCCGCGTTTC
TTCCTTTTCCCCACCCCACCCCCCAAGTTCGGGTGAAGGCCCAGGGCTCGCAGCCAACGTCGGGGCGGCA
GGCCCTGCCATAGCCTCAGGTTACTCATATATACTTTAGATTGATTTAAAACTTCATTTTTAATTTAAAA
GGATCTAGGTGAAGATCCTTTTTGATAATCTCATGACCAAAATCCCTTAACGTGAGTTTTCGTTCCACTG
AGCGTCAGACCCCGTAGAAAAGATCAAAGGATCTTCTTGAGATCCTTTTTTTCTGCGCGTAATCTGCTGC
TTGCAAACAAAAAAACCACCGCTACCAGCGGTGGTTTGTTTGCCGGATCAAGAGCTACCAACTCTTTTTC
CGAAGGTAACTGGCTTCAGCAGAGCGCAGATACCAAATACTGTCCTTCTAGTGTAGCCGTAGTTAGGCCA
CCACTTCAAGAACTCTGTAGCACCGCCTACATACCTCGCTCTGCTAATCCTGTTACCAGTGGCTGCTGCC
AGTGGCGATAAGTCGTGTCTTACCGGGTTGGACTCAAGACGATAGTTACCGGATAAGGCGCAGCGGTCGG
GCTGAACGGGGGGTTCGTGCACACAGCCCAGCTTGGAGCGAACGACCTACACCGAACTGAGATACCTACA
GCGTGAGCTATGAGAAAGCGCCACGCTTCCCGAAGGGAGAAAGGCGGACAGGTATCCGGTAAGCGGCAGG
GTCGGAACAGGAGAGCGCACGAGGGAGCTTCCAGGGGGAAACGCCTGGTATCTTTATAGTCCTGTCGGGT
TTCGCCACCTCTGACTTGAGCGTCGATTTTTGTGATGCTCGTCAGGGGGGCGGAGCCTATGGAAAAACGC
CAGCAACGCGGCCTTTTTACGGTTCCTGGCCTTTTGCTGGCCTTTTGCTCACATGTTCTTTCCTGCGTTA
TCCCCTGATTCTGTGGATAACCGTATTACCGCCATGCAT
Features (pLannotate 1.2.2; 17 found; start..end, strand, type, name):
     61..364     +  enhancer       CMV enhancer: human cytomegalovirus immediate early enhancer
    365..568     +  promoter       CMV promoter: human cytomegalovirus (CMV) immediate early promoter
    564..597     +  LTR            5' LTR (truncated) (fragment): truncated 5' long terminal repeat (LTR) from HIV-1
    613..631     +  promoter       T7 promoter: promoter for bacteriophage T7 RNA polymerase
    668..1054    +  CDS            MS2: bacteriophage MS2 coat protein binds to a specific stem-loop structure in the viral RNA (Peabody, 1993)
   1097..1123    +  CDS            3xHA (fragment): three tandem HA epitope tags
   1139..2236    +  CDS            YTHDF1 (fragment): YTHD1_HUMAN - Also known as C20orf21 From Homo sapiens (Human).
   2267..2351    +  CDS            large T antigen (fragment): large T antigen from SV40 (simian virus 40)
   2374..2495    +  polyA_signal   SV40 poly(A) signal: SV40 polyadenylation signal
   2529..2957    -  rep_origin     f1 ori (sequence partly withheld): f1 bacteriophage origin of replication; arrow indicates direction of (+) strand synthesis
   2984..3088    +  promoter       AmpR promoter: bla
   3090..3447    +  promoter       SV40 promoter: SV40 enhancer and early promoter
   3482..4276    +  CDS            NeoR/KanR: aminoglycoside phosphotransferase from Tn5; aph(3')-II (or nptII); confers resistance to neomycin, kanamycin, and G418 (Geneticin®)
   4297..4449    +  CDS            ble (fragment): BLE_KLEPN - Experimental evidence at protein level: Swiss-Prot protein existence level 1. Binding protein with a strong affinity to the bleomycin family of antibiotics. Binds to CL990; an antimitotic-antibiotic compound. From Klebsiella pneumoniae.
   4508..4555    +  polyA_signal   HSV TK poly(A) signal: herpes simplex virus thymidine kinase polyadenylation signal (Cole and Stacy, 1985)
   4646..4662    -  polyA_signal   bGH poly(A) signal (fragment): bovine growth hormone polyadenylation signal
   4884..5472    +  rep_origin     ori: high-copy-number ColE1/pMB1/pBR322/pUC origin of replication
