[The description below was written by a language model from this plasmid's Addgene catalogue record and pLannotate feature annotations shown in this document.]
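Description:
pT7-MS2-HA-C1-HsYTHDF1_1-364_AB is a 5,586 nt mammalian expression plasmid encoding an N-terminal fragment (residues 1–364) of human YTHDF1, an m6A-reader protein, fused to the bacteriophage MS2 coat protein and an HA epitope. The catalogue lists the backbone as unknown. The annotated layout (CMV-driven cassette, SV40 poly(A), f1 ori, and a dual-promoter NeoR/KanR unit) resembles a common C1-type fusion vector design, but the record does not confirm this. It replicates in E. coli from a high-copy ColE1/pUC-type origin and is selected with kanamycin. The NeoR/KanR gene sits downstream of both the bacterial AmpR (bla) promoter and the SV40 early promoter and ends with the HSV TK poly(A) signal, so it could also confer G418 resistance in mammalian cells. The f1 origin would permit single-stranded DNA production.

The expression cassette is driven by the CMV immediate-early enhancer and promoter. A T7 promoter lies just upstream of the coding region, which could also allow transcription by T7 RNA polymerase. The reading frame runs MS2 coat protein, then a short HA tag (annotated as a fragment of 3xHA, consistent in length with one copy), then the YTHDF1 fragment, and is followed by the SV40 poly(A) signal. Several small annotations (truncated HIV-1 LTR, SV40 large T antigen, ble and bGH poly(A) fragments) are probably short similarity matches or backbone remnants rather than functional parts.

The MS2 coat protein binds a specific RNA stem-loop, so such fusions are generally used in tethering assays, where the protein is recruited to a reporter mRNA carrying MS2 binding sites to test its effect on the stability or translation of that mRNA. The record itself states only mammalian expression as the purpose. The depositor notes that the ORF derives from the NCBI reference transcript and that the sequence may be theoretical.
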