Addgene plasmid #148317: pT7-MS2-HA-C1-HsYTHDF1_1-364_AB
Purpose: Mammalian Expression of HsYTHDF1_1-364
Depositing lab: Elisa Izaurralde. Depositing organization: Max Planck Institute for Developmental Biology.
Backbone
  Vector backbone: Unknown
  Vector type: Mammalian Expression
Growth in bacteria
  Bacterial resistance: Kanamycin, 50 μg/mL
  Growth temperature: 37°C
  Growth strain: DH5alpha
  Copy number: High Copy
Gene/Insert
  Gene/Insert name: HsYTHDF1_1-364
  Species: H. sapiens (human)
  Entrez Gene: YTHDF1 (a.k.a. C20orf21, DF1)
  Cloning method: Unknown
Terms and licenses: Academic/Nonprofit Terms; Industry Terms: Not Available to Industry
Depositor comments: ORF extracted from NCBI:NM_017798.3 Plasmids from this collection were made available to the research community and donated after the lab closed. Please note that the sequence provided by the depositing laboratory may be theoretical/predicted or based on Sanger sequencing results. There may be discrepancies between sequencing results obtained by Addgene and the depositor sequence. If an Addgene verified sequence is not available, please contact before placing your order to request that our lab fully sequence the plasmid.
How to cite: pT7-MS2-HA-C1-HsYTHDF1_1-364_AB was a gift from Elisa Izaurralde (Addgene plasmid # 148317 ; http://n2t.net/addgene:148317 ; RRID:Addgene_148317)
